Addgene plasmid #155035: pcDNA-GFP-EBA175-Flag(Y1426S)
Purpose: Expresses N-terminally GFP-tagged and C-terminally Flag-tagged EBA175 Y1426S variant (residues 1284-1462) from pcDNA3.1
Depositing lab: Sinisa Urban. Depositing organization: Johns Hopkins University and School of Medicine. Publication: Designed Parasite-Selective Rhomboid Inhibitors Block Invasion and Clear Blood-Stage Malaria. Gandhi S, Baker RP, Cho S, Stanchev S, Strisovsky K, Urban S. Cell Chem Biol. 2020 Aug 31. pii: S2451-9456(20)30333-0. doi: 10.1016/j.chembiol.2020.08.011. PubMed 32888502.
Backbone
  Vector backbone: pcDNA3.1
  Backbone manufacturer: Invitrogen
  Backbone size w/o insert (bp): 5500
  Total vector size (bp): 6040
  Vector type: Mammalian Expression
Growth in bacteria
  Bacterial resistance: Ampicillin, 100 μg/mL
  Growth temperature: 37°C
  Growth strain: DH5alpha
  Copy number: High Copy
Gene/Insert
  Gene/Insert name: PfEBA175
  Species: Synthetic
  Insert size (bp): 537
  Mutation: Y1426S; insert codes for EBA175 residues 1284 to 1462
  Promoter: CMV
  Tag / fusion protein: signal peptide (residues 1 to 32) from TGF alpha (N terminal on insert); GFP (N terminal on insert); Flag (C terminal on insert)
  Cloning method: Restriction Enzyme; 5′ cloning site BamHI (not destroyed); 3′ cloning site NotI (not destroyed)
  Sequencing primers: 5′ T7 forward; 3′ BGH reverse
Terms and licenses: Academic/Nonprofit Terms; Industry Terms: Not Available to Industry
How to cite: pcDNA-GFP-EBA175-Flag(Y1426S) was a gift from Sinisa Urban (Addgene plasmid # 155035 ; http://n2t.net/addgene:155035 ; RRID:Addgene_155035)
