[The description below was written by a language model from this plasmid's Addgene catalogue record and pLannotate feature annotations shown in this document.]
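Description:
pcDNA-GFP-EBA175-Flag(Y1426S) is a mammalian expression plasmid built on the Invitrogen pcDNA3.1 backbone. It is maintained in E. coli at high copy through a ColE1/pUC-type origin and selected with ampicillin via the β-lactamase gene. The backbone also carries an f1 phage origin and an SV40 early promoter-driven neomycin phosphotransferase cassette with an SV40 polyadenylation signal, which would allow G418 selection of transfected mammalian cells. The catalogue lists a total size of about 6.0 kb, whereas the sequenced record is 6,785 nt. The listed figure appears not to count the signal peptide and GFP portions of the fusion.

The payload is a chimeric open reading frame driven by the CMV immediate-early enhancer/promoter and terminated by the bGH polyadenylation signal, with a T7 promoter upstream that also serves as a sequencing primer site. The fusion begins with the signal peptide of human TGF-alpha (residues 1 to 32), which directs the protein into the secretory pathway. EGFP follows, then a synthetic fragment encoding residues 1284 to 1462 of the Plasmodium falciparum erythrocyte-binding antigen EBA175, and finally a C-terminal Flag epitope. The EBA175 segment was cloned between BamHI and NotI and carries the Y1426S substitution. The feature annotation detects only part of the EBA175 region and does not call the Flag tag, which is recorded in the catalogue fields only.

The associated publication concerns parasite-selective rhomboid protease inhibitors that block malaria invasion. This suggests the doubly tagged construct serves as a variant adhesin substrate for following cleavage in transfected cells, with the tags marking either end of the protein. The record does not state the specific effect of the Y1426S mutation.
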