Features (pLannotate 1.2.2; 22 found; start..end, strand, type, name):
     28..80      -  misc_feature   bom (fragment): basis of mobility region from pBR322
    235..614     +  enhancer       CMV enhancer: human cytomegalovirus immediate early enhancer
    615..818     +  promoter       CMV promoter: human cytomegalovirus (CMV) immediate early promoter
    814..847     +  LTR            5' LTR (truncated) (fragment): truncated 5' long terminal repeat (LTR) from HIV-1
    863..881     +  promoter       T7 promoter: promoter for bacteriophage T7 RNA polymerase
    920..1009    +  CDS            TGFA (fragment): TGFA_HUMAN - Experimental evidence at protein level: Swiss-Prot protein existence level 1. TGF alpha is a mitogenic polypeptide that is able to bind to the EGF receptor/EGFR and to act synergistically with TGF beta to promote anchorage-independent cell proliferation in soft agar. From Homo sapiens (Human).
   1016..1732    +  CDS            EGFP: EGFP is a basic (constitutively fluorescent) green fluorescent protein published in 1996, derived from Aequorea victoria. It is reported to be a rapidly-maturing weak dimer with moderate acid sensitivity.
   1715..2188    +  CDS            EBA1_PLAFC (fragment): Experimental evidence at protein level: Swiss-Prot protein existence level 1. Binds to host erythrocytes; may act as bridge between erythrocytes and merozoites. From Plasmodium falciparum (isolate Camp / Malaysia).
   2382..2606    +  polyA_signal   bGH poly(A) signal: bovine growth hormone polyadenylation signal
   2610..2631    +  promoter       SV40 promoter (fragment): SV40 enhancer and early promoter
   2652..3080    +  rep_origin     f1 ori (sequence partly withheld): f1 bacteriophage origin of replication; arrow indicates direction of (+) strand synthesis
   3094..3423    +  promoter       SV40 promoter: SV40 enhancer and early promoter
   3490..4281    +  CDS            neo: KKA2_KLEPN - Also known as kan, nptII. Experimental evidence at protein level: Swiss-Prot protein existence level 1. Resistance to kanamycin, neomycin, paromomycin, ribostamycin, butirosin and gentamicin B. From Klebsiella pneumoniae.
   4305..4463    +  CDS            ble (fragment): BLE_KLEPN - Experimental evidence at protein level: Swiss-Prot protein existence level 1. Binding protein with a strong affinity to the bleomycin family of antibiotics. Binds to CL990; an antimitotic-antibiotic compound. From Klebsiella pneumoniae.
   4458..4579    +  polyA_signal   SV40 poly(A) signal: SV40 polyadenylation signal
   4652..4668    -  protein_bind   lac operator: The lac repressor binds to the lac operator to inhibit transcription in E. coli. This inhibition can be relieved by adding lactose or isopropyl-β-D-thiogalactopyranoside (IPTG). lac repressor encoded by lacI
   4676..4706    -  promoter       lac promoter: promoter for the E. coli lac operon
   4721..4742    -  protein_bind   CAP binding site: CAP binding activates transcription in the presence of cAMP. E. coli catabolite activator protein
   4755..4847    -  CDS            lacI (fragment): lac repressor; lacI; The lac repressor binds to the lac operator to inhibit transcription in E. coli. This inhibition can be relieved by adding lactose or isopropyl-β-D-thiogalactopyranoside (IPTG).
   5030..5618    -  rep_origin     ori: high-copy-number ColE1/pMB1/pBR322/pUC origin of replication
   5789..6649    -  CDS            AmpR: β-lactamase; bla; confers resistance to ampicillin, carbenicillin, and related antibiotics
   6650..6754    -  promoter       AmpR promoter: bla
>Addgene plasmid #155035 | pcDNA-GFP-EBA175-Flag(Y1426S) | addgene full sequence | sequence record 309798 | Addgene NGS Result
GACGGATCGGGAGATCTCCCGATCCCCTATGGTGCACTCTCAGTACAATCTGCTCTGATGCCGCATAGTT
AAGCCAGTATCTGCTCCCTGCTTGTGTGTTGGAGGTCGCTGAGTAGTGCGCGAGCAAAATTTAAGCTACA
ACAAGGCAAGGCTTGACCGACAATTGCATGAAGAATCTGCTTAGGGTTAGGCGTTTTGCGCTGCTTCGCG
ATGTACGGGCCAGATATACGCGTTGACATTGATTATTGACTAGTTATTAATAGTAATCAATTACGGGGTC
ATTAGTTCATAGCCCATATATGGAGTTCCGCGTTACATAACTTACGGTAAATGGCCCGCCTGGCTGACCG
CCCAACGACCCCCGCCCATTGACGTCAATAATGACGTATGTTCCCATAGTAACGCCAATAGGGACTTTCC
ATTGACGTCAATGGGTGGAGTATTTACGGTAAACTGCCCACTTGGCAGTACATCAAGTGTATCATATGCC
AAGTACGCCCCCTATTGACGTCAATGACGGTAAATGGCCCGCCTGGCATTATGCCCAGTACATGACCTTA
TGGGACTTTCCTACTTGGCAGTACATCTACGTATTAGTCATCGCTATTACCATGGTGATGCGGTTTTGGC
AGTACATCAATGGGCGTGGATAGCGGTTTGACTCACGGGGATTTCCAAGTCTCCACCCCATTGACGTCAA
TGGGAGTTTGTTTTGGCACCAAAATCAACGGGACTTTCCAAAATGTCGTAACAACTCCGCCCCATTGACG
CAAATGGGCGGTAGGCGTGTACGGTGGGAGGTCTATATAAGCAGAGCTCTCTGGCTAACTAGAGAACCCA
CTGCTTACTGGCTTATCGAAATTAATACGACTCACTATAGGGAGACCCAAGCTGGCTAGCGTTTAAACTT
AAGCTTACCATGGTCCCCTCGGCTGGACAGCTCGCCCTGTTCGCTCTGGGTATTGTGTTGGCTGCGTGCC
AGGCCTTGGAGAACAGCACGTCCCCGCTGCGTACGATGGTGAGCAAGGGCGAGGAGCTGTTCACCGGGGT
GGTGCCCATCCTGGTCGAGCTGGACGGCGACGTAAACGGCCACAAGTTCAGCGTGTCCGGCGAGGGCGAG
GGCGATGCCACCTACGGCAAGCTGACCCTGAAGTTCATCTGCACCACCGGCAAGCTGCCCGTGCCCTGGC
CCACCCTCGTGACCACCCTGACCTACGGCGTGCAGTGCTTCAGCCGCTACCCCGACCACATGAAGCAGCA
CGACTTCTTCAAGTCCGCCATGCCCGAAGGCTACGTCCAGGAGCGCACCATCTTCTTCAAGGACGACGGC
AACTACAAGACCCGCGCCGAGGTGAAGTTCGAGGGCGACACCCTGGTGAACCGCATCGAGCTGAAGGGCA
TCGACTTCAAGGAGGACGGCAACATCCTGGGGCACAAGCTGGAGTACAACTACAACAGCCACAACGTCTA
TATCATGGCCGACAAGCAGAAGAACGGCATCAAGGTGAACTTCAAGATCCGCCACAACATCGAGGACGGC
AGCGTGCAGCTCGCCGACCACTACCAGCAGAACACCCCCATCGGCGACGGCCCCGTGCTGCTGCCCGACA
ACCACTACCTGAGCACCCAGTCCGCCCTGAGCAAAGACCCCAACGAGAAGCGCGATCACATGGTCCTGCT
GGAGTTCGTGACCGCCGCCGGGATCACTCTCGGCATGGACGAGCTGTACAAGTCCGGCCGGACTCAGGGA
GCAGAATTCTCAGGATCCCATAGCCATCATGGTAATCGTCAGGATCGTGGTGGTAATAGCGGTAATGTGC
TGAATATGCGCAGCAACAATAACAACTTCAACAATATCCCGAGCCGCTATAATCTGTATGATAAGAAACT
GGATCTGGATCTGTATGAAAATCGCAATGATAGCACCACCAAAGAACTGATTAAAAAACTGGCCGAGATC
AATAAGTGCGAAAATGAAATTAGCGTGAAATATTGCGATCACATGATTCATGAAGAAATTCCGCTGAAAA
CCTGCACCAAAGAAAAGACCCGTAATCTGTGTTGTGCAGTGAGCGATTATTGCATGAGCTATTTTACCTA
TGATAGCGAAGAATATTACAACTGCACCAAACGCGAATTTGATGATCCGAGCTATACCTGCTTTCGTAAA
GAGGCATTTAGCAGCATGCCGTATTCTGCCGGTGCCGGTGTTCTGTTCATCATTCTGGTGATTCTGGGTG
CAAGCCAGGCAAAATATCAGCGCCTGGAGAAAATCAACAAGAACAAGATTGAGAAAAACGTGAATGATTA
CAAGGACGATGACGATAAGTAGGCGGCCGCATAATCTAGAGGGCCCGTTTAAACCCGCTGATCAGCCTCG
ACTGTGCCTTCTAGTTGCCAGCCATCTGTTGTTTGCCCCTCCCCCGTGCCTTCCTTGACCCTGGAAGGTG
CCACTCCCACTGTCCTTTCCTAATAAAATGAGGAAATTGCATCGCATTGTCTGAGTAGGTGTCATTCTAT
TCTGGGGGGTGGGGTGGGGCAGGACAGCAAGGGGGAGGATTGGGAAGACAATAGCAGGCATGCTGGGGAT
GCGGTGGGCTCTATGGCTTCTGAGGCGGAAAGAACCAGCTGGGGCTCTAGGGGGTATCCCC
[124 nt withheld, positions 2652-2775]
C
[91 nt withheld, positions 2777-2867]
A
[49 nt withheld, positions 2869-2917]
CCTTTGACGTTGGAGTCCACGTTCTTT
[37 nt withheld, positions 2945-2981]
ACCCTATCTCGGTCTATTCTTTTGATTTATAAGGGATTTTGCCGATTTCGGCCTATTGGTTAAAAAATGA
GCTGATTTAACAAAAATTTAACGCGAATTAATTCTGTGGAATGTGTGTCAGTTAGGGTGTGGAAAGTCCC
CAGGCTCCCCAGCAGGCAGAAGTATGCAAAGCATGCATCTCAATTAGTCAGCAACCAGGTGTGGAAAGTC
CCCAGGCTCCCCAGCAGGCAGAAGTATGCAAAGCATGCATCTCAATTAGTCAGCAACCATAGTCCCGCCC
CTAACTCCGCCCATCCCGCCCCTAACTCCGCCCAGTTCCGCCCATTCTCCGCCCCATGGCTGACTAATTT
TTTTTATTTATGCAGAGGCCGAGGCCGCCTCTGCCTCTGAGCTATTCCAGAAGTAGTGAGGAGGCTTTTT
TGGAGGCCTAGGCTTTTGCAAAAAGCTCCCGGGAGCTTGTATATCCATTTTCGGATCTGATCAAGAGACA
GGATGAGGATCGTTTCGCATGATTGAACAAGATGGATTGCACGCAGGTTCTCCGGCCGCTTGGGTGGAGA
GGCTATTCGGCTATGACTGGGCACAACAGACAATCGGCTGCTCTGATGCCGCCGTGTTCCGGCTGTCAGC
GCAGGGGCGCCCGGTTCTTTTTGTCAAGACCGACCTGTCCGGTGCCCTGAATGAACTGCAGGACGAGGCA
GCGCGGCTATCGTGGCTGGCCACGACGGGCGTTCCTTGCGCAGCTGTGCTCGACGTTGTCACTGAAGCGG
GAAGGGACTGGCTGCTATTGGGCGAAGTGCCGGGGCAGGATCTCCTGTCATCTCACCTTGCTCCTGCCGA
GAAAGTATCCATCATGGCTGATGCAATGCGGCGGCTGCATACGCTTGATCCGGCTACCTGCCCATTCGAC
CACCAAGCGAAACATCGCATCGAGCGAGCACGTACTCGGATGGAAGCCGGTCTTGTCGATCAGGATGATC
TGGACGAAGAGCATCAGGGGCTCGCGCCAGCCGAACTGTTCGCCAGGCTCAAGGCGCGCATGCCCGACGG
CGAGGATCTCGTCGTGACCCATGGCGATGCCTGCTTGCCGAATATCATGGTGGAAAATGGCCGCTTTTCT
GGATTCATCGACTGTGGCCGGCTGGGTGTGGCGGACCGCTATCAGGACATAGCGTTGGCTACCCGTGATA
TTGCTGAAGAGCTTGGCGGCGAATGGGCTGACCGCTTCCTCGTGCTTTACGGTATCGCCGCTCCCGATTC
GCAGCGCATCGCCTTCTATCGCCTTCTTGACGAGTTCTTCTGAGCGGGACTCTGGGGTTCGAAATGACCG
ACCAAGCGACGCCCAACCTGCCATCACGAGATTTCGATTCCACCGCCGCCTTCTATGAAAGGTTGGGCTT
CGGAATCGTTTTCCGGGACGCCGGCTGGATGATCCTCCAGCGCGGGGATCTCATGCTGGAGTTCTTCGCC
CACCCCAACTTGTTTATTGCAGCTTATAATGGTTACAAATAAAGCAATAGCATCACAAATTTCACAAATA
AAGCATTTTTTTCACTGCATTCTAGTTGTGGTTTGTCCAAACTCATCAATGTATCTTATCATGTCTGTAT
ACCGTCGACCTCTAGCTAGAGCTTGGCGTAATCATGGTCATAGCTGTTTCCTGTGTGAAATTGTTATCCG
CTCACAATTCCACACAACATACGAGCCGGAAGCATAAAGTGTAAAGCCTGGGGTGCCTAATGAGTGAGCT
AACTCACATTAATTGCGTTGCGCTCACTGCCCGCTTTCCAGTCGGGAAACCTGTCGTGCCAGCTGCATTA
ATGAATCGGCCAACGCGCGGGGAGAGGCGGTTTGCGTATTGGGCGCTCTTCCGCTTCCTCGCTCACTGAC
TCGCTGCGCTCGGTCGTTCGGCTGCGGCGAGCGGTATCAGCTCACTCAAAGGCGGTAATACGGTTATCCA
CAGAATCAGGGGATAACGCAGGAAAGAACATGTGAGCAAAAGGCCAGCAAAAGGCCAGGAACCGTAAAAA
GGCCGCGTTGCTGGCGTTTTTCCATAGGCTCCGCCCCCCTGACGAGCATCACAAAAATCGACGCTCAAGT
CAGAGGTGGCGATACCCGACAGGACTATAAAGATACCAGGCGTTTCCCCCTGGAAGCTCCCTCGTGCGCT
CTCCTGTTCCGACCCTGCCGCTTACCGGATACCTGTCCGCCTTTCTCCCTTCGGGAAGCGTGGCGCTTTC
TCATAGCTCACGCTGTAGGTATCTCAGTTCGGTGTAGGTCGTTCGCTCCAAGCTGGGCTGTGTGCACGAA
CCCCCCGTTCAGCCCGACCGCTGCGCCTTATCAGGTAACTATCGTCTTGAGTCCAACCCGGTAAGACACG
ACTTATCGCCACTGGCAGCAGCCACTGGTAACAGGATTAGCAGAGCGAGGTATGTAGGCGGTGCTACAGA
GTTCTTGAAGTGGTGGCCTAACTACGGCTACACTAGAAGAACAGTATTTGGTATCTGCGCTCTGCTGAAG
CCAGTTACCTTCGGAAAAAGAGTTGGTAGCTCTTGATCCGGCAAACAAACCACCGCTGGTAGCGGTGGTT
TTTTTGTTTGCAAGCAGCAGATTACGCGCAGAAAAAAAGGATCTCAAGAAGATCCTTTGATCTTTTCTAC
GGGGTCTGACGCTCAGTGGAACGAAAACTCACGTTAAGGGATTTTGGTCATGAGATTATCAAAAAGGATC
TTCACCTAGATCCTTTTAAATTAAAAATGAAGTTTTAAATCAATCTAAAGTATATATGAGTAAACTTGGT
CTGACAGTTACCAATGCTTAATCAGTGAGGCACCTATCTCAGCGATCTGTCTATTTCGTTCATCCATAGT
TGCCTGACTCCCCGTCGTGTAGATAACTACGATACGGGAGGGCTTACCATCTGGCCCCAGTGCTGCAATG
ATACCGCGAGACCCACGCTCACCGGCTCCAGATTTATCAGCAATAAACCAGCCAGCCGGAAGGGCCGAGC
GCAGAAGTGGTCCTGCAACTTTATCCGCCTCCATCCAGTCTATTAATTGTTGCCGGGAAGCTAGAGTAAG
TAGTTCGCCAGTTAATAGTTTGCGCAACGTTGTTGCCATTGCTACAGGCATCGTGGTGTCACGCTCGTCG
TTTGGTATGGCTTCATTCAGCTCCGGTTCCCAACGATCAAGGCGAGTTACATGATCCCCCATGTTGTGCA
AAAAAGCGGTTAGCTCCTTCGGTCCTCCGATCGTTGTCAGAAGTAAGTTGGCCGCAGTGTTATCACTCAT
GGTTATGGCAGCACTGCATAATTCTCTTACTGTCATGCCATCCGTAAGATGCTTTTCTGTGACTGGTGAG
TACTCAACCAAGTCATTCTGAGAATAGTGTATGCGGCGACCGAGTTGCTCTTGCCCGGCGTCAATACGGG
ATAATACCGCGCCACATAGCAGAACTTTAAAAGTGCTCATCATTGGAAAACGTTCTTCGGGGCGAAAACT
CTCAAGGATCTTACCGCTGTTGAGATCCAGTTCGATGTAACCCACTCGTGCACCCAACTGATCTTCAGCA
TCTTTTACTTTCACCAGCGTTTCTGGGTGAGCAAAAACAGGAAGGCAAAATGCCGCAAAAAAGGGAATAA
GGGCGACACGGAAATGTTGAATACTCATACTCTTCCTTTTTCAATATTATTGAAGCATTTATCAGGGTTA
TTGTCTCATGAGCGGATACATATTTGAATGTATTTAGAAAAATAAACAAATAGGGGTTCCGCGCACATTT
CCCCGAAAAGTGCCACCTGACGTC
